Addgene plasmid #32787: pcDNA3-S28 histone 3 phosphorylation reporter-NLS
Depositing lab: Alice Ting. Depositing organization: Massachusetts Institute of Technology. Publication: A genetically encoded fluorescent reporter of histone phosphorylation in living cells. Lin CW, Ting AY. Angew Chem Int Ed Engl. 2004 May 24;43(22):2940-3. 10.1002/anie.200353375 PubMed 15170310.
Backbone
  Vector backbone: pcDNA3
  Backbone size w/o insert (bp): 5000
  Vector type: Mammalian Expression
Growth in bacteria
  Bacterial resistance: Ampicillin, 100 μg/mL
  Growth temperature: 37°C
  Growth strain: XL1 Blue
  Copy number: High Copy
Gene/Insert
  Gene/Insert name: CFP-14-3-3tau-H3 peptide-YFP
  Insert size (bp): 2244
  Tag / fusion protein: CFP (N terminal on insert); YFP (C terminal on insert)
  Cloning method: Restriction Enzyme; 5′ cloning site BamHI (not destroyed); 3′ cloning site EcoRI (not destroyed)
  Sequencing primers: 5′ CMV-F; 3′ SP6
Terms and licenses: Academic/Nonprofit Terms; Industry Terms: Not Available to Industry
How to cite: pcDNA3-S28 histone 3 phosphorylation reporter-NLS was a gift from Alice Ting (Addgene plasmid # 32787 ; http://n2t.net/addgene:32787 ; RRID:Addgene_32787)
