[The description below was written by a language model from this plasmid's Addgene catalogue record.]
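Description:
pcDNA3-S28 histone 3 phosphorylation reporter-NLS is a mammalian expression plasmid built on the pcDNA3 backbone (about 5 kb without insert). It is maintained as a high-copy plasmid in E. coli under ampicillin selection. The record gives no feature table, so promoters and other backbone elements are not explicitly listed. However, pcDNA3 is a standard vector that drives inserts from the CMV immediate-early promoter, and the use of a CMV forward primer and an SP6 reverse primer for sequencing fits that arrangement. Any mammalian selection marker is not stated in the record.

The roughly 2.2 kb insert, cloned between BamHI and EcoRI sites that both remain intact, encodes a single-chain fusion: CFP at the N terminus, the phosphoserine-binding protein 14-3-3tau, a histone H3-derived peptide, and YFP at the C terminus. The design follows the usual logic of genetically encoded FRET sensors. When cellular kinases phosphorylate the H3 peptide (serine 28, judging from the construct name), the adjacent 14-3-3 domain can bind it intramolecularly. This changes the conformation of the fusion and therefore the energy transfer between the CFP donor and the YFP acceptor. The "NLS" in the name indicates a nuclear localization signal that sends the sensor to the nucleus, where histone-modifying enzymes act, although its position within the fusion is not recorded. The construct is intended for transfection into mammalian cells to follow histone H3 phosphorylation dynamics by ratiometric fluorescence imaging in living cells.
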