>Addgene plasmid #32787 | pcDNA3-S28 histone 3 phosphorylation reporter-NLS | depositor partial sequence | sequence record 38506 | Reporter Insert
GATAAGGATCCGATGGTGAGCAAGGGCGAGGAGCTGTTCACCGGGGTGGTGCCCATCCTGGTCGAGCTGG
ACGGCGACGTAAACGGCCACAGGTTCAGCGTGTCCGGCGAGGGCGAGGGCGATGCCACCTACGGCAAGCT
GACCCTGAAGTTCATCTGCACCACCGGCAAGCTGCCCGTGCCCTGGCCCACCCTCGTGACCACCCTGACC
TGGGGCGTGCAGTGCTTCAGCCGCTACCCCGACCACATGAAGCAGCACGACTTCTTCAAGTCCGCCATGC
CCGAAGGCTACGTCCAGGAGCGTACCATCTTCTTCAAGGACGACGGCAACTACAAGACCCGCGCCGAGGT
GAAGTTCGAGGGCGACACCCTGGTGAACCGCATCGAGCTGAAGGGCATCGACTTCAAGGAGGACGGCAAC
ATCCTGGGGCACAAGCTGGAGTACAACTACATCAGCCACAACGTCTATATCACCGCCGACAAGCAGAAGA
ACGGCATCAAGGCCCACTTCAAGATCCGCCACAACATCGAGGACGGCAGCGTGCAGCTCGCCGACCACTA
CCAGCAGAACACCCCCATCGGCGACGGCCCCGTGCTGCTGCCCGACAACCACTACCTGAGCACCCAGTCC
GCCCTGAGCAAAGACCCCAACGAGAAGCGCGATCACATGGTCCTGCTGGAGTTCGTGACCGCCGCCCGCA
TGCATGATATCATGGAGAAGACTGAGCTGATCCAGAAGGCCAAGCTGGCCGAGCAGGCCGAGCGCTACGA
CGACATGGCCACCTGCATGAAGGCAGTGACCGAGCAGGGCGCCGAGCTGTCCAACGAGGAGCGCAACCTG
CTCTCCGTGGCCTACAAGAACGTGGTCGGGGGCCGCAGGTCCGCCTGGAGGGTCATCTCTAGCATCGAGC
AGAAGACCGACACCTCCGACAAGAAGTTGCAGCTGATTAAGGACTATCGGGAGAAAGTGGAGTCCGAGCT
GAGATCCATCTGCACCACGGTGCTGGAATTGTTGGATAAATATTTAATAGCCAATGCAACTAATCCAGAG
AGTAAGGTCTTCTATCTGAAAATGAAGGGTGATTACTTCCGGTACCTTGCTGAAGTTGCGTGTGGTGATG
ATCGAAAACAAACGATAGATAATTCCCAAGGAGCTTACCAAGAGGCATTTGATATAAGCAAGAAAGAGAT
GCAACCCACACACCCAATCCGCCTGGGGCTTGCTCTTAACTTTTCTGTATTTTACTATGAGATTCTTAAT
AACCCAGAGCTTGCCTGCACGCTGGCTAAAACGGCTTTTGATGAGGCCATTGCTGAACTTGATACACTGA
ATGAAGACTCATACAAAGACAGCACCCTCATCATGCAGTTGCTTAGAGACAACCTAACACTTTGGACATC
AGACTCTGCAGGCGGCACCGGCGGCAGCCTCGCCCGGACGAAGCAGACAGCTCGCAAGTCTACCGGCGGC
AAGGCACCGCGGAAGCAGCTGGCCACCAAGGCAGCGCGCAAAAGCGCTCCAGAGCTCATGGTGAGCAAGG
GCGAGGAGCTGTTCACCGGGGTGGTGCCCATCCTGGTCGAGCTGGACGGCGACGTAAACGGCCACAAGTT
CAGCGTGTCCGGCGAGGGCGAGGGCGATGCCACCTACGGCAAGCTGACCCTGAAGTTCATCTGCACCACC
GGCAAGCTGCCCGTGCCCTGGCCCACCCTCGTGACCACCTTCGGCTACGGCCTGATGTGCTTCGCCCGCT
ACCCCGACCACATGAAGCAGCACGACTTCTTCAAGTCCGCCATGCCCGAAGGCTACGTCCAGGAGCGCAC
CATCTTCTTCAAGGACGACGGCAACTACAAGACCCGCGCCGAGGTGAAGTTCGAGGGCGACACCCTGGTG
AACCGCATCGAGCTGAAGGGCATCGACTTCAAGGAGGACGGCAACATCCTGGGGCACAAGCTGGAGTACA
ACTACAACAGCCACAACGTCTATATCATGGCCGACAAGCAGAAGAACGGCATCAAGGTGAACTTCAAGAT
CCGCCACAACATCGAGGACGGCAGCGTGCAGCTCGCCGACCACTACCAGCAGAACACCCCCATCGGCGAC
GGCCCCGTGCTGCTGCCCGACAACCACTACCTGAGCTACCAGTCCGCCCTGAGCAAAGACCCCAACGAGA
AGCGCGATCACATGGTCCTGCTGGAGTTCGTGACCGCCGCCGGGATCACTCTCGGCATGGACGAGCTGTA
CAAGCCAAAAAAGAAGAGAAAGGTGGAAGACGCTTAAGAATTCCGG
