>Addgene plasmid #32787 | pcDNA3-S28 histone 3 phosphorylation reporter-NLS | addgene partial sequence | sequence record 39120 | BGH-rev 5'-TAGAAGGCACAGTCGAGG-3'
CCCTCTAGATGCATGCTCGAGCGGCCGCCAGTGTGATGGATATCTGCAGAATTCTTAAGCGTCTTCCACC
TTTCTCTTCTTTTTTGGCTTGTACAGCTCGTCCATGCCGAGAGTGATCCCGGCGGCGGTCACGAACTCCA
GCAGGACCATGTGATCGCGCTTCTCGTTGGGGTCTTTGCTCAGGGCGGACTGGTAGCTCAGGTAGTGGTT
GTCGGGCAGCAGCACGGGGCCGTCGCCGATGGGGGTGTTCTGCTGGTAGTGGTCGGCGAGCTGCACGCTG
CCGTCCTCGATGTTGTGGCGGATCTTGAAGTTCACCTTGATGCCGTTCTTCTGCTTGTCGGCCATGATAT
AGACGTTGTGGCTGTTGTAGTTGTACTCCAGCTTGTGCCCCAGGATGTTGCCGTCCTCCTTGAAGTCGAT
GCCCTTCAGCTCGATGCGGTTCACCAGGGTGTCGCCCTCGAACTTCACCTCGGCGCGGGTCTTGTAGTTG
CCGTCGTCCTTGAAGAAGATGGTGCGCTCCTGGACGTAGCCTTCGGGCATGGCGGACTTGAAGAAGTCGT
GCTGCTTCATGTGGTCGGGGTAGCGGGCGAAGCACATCAGGCCGTAGCCGAAGGTGGTCACGAGGGTGGG
CCAGGGCACG
