>Addgene plasmid #32787 | pcDNA3-S28 histone 3 phosphorylation reporter-NLS | addgene partial sequence | sequence record 39121 | hYWHAQ-R 5'-agttcagcaatggcctcatc-3'
GGATTGGGTGTGTGGGTTGCATCTCTTTCTTGCTTATATCAAATGCCTCTTGGTAAGCTCCTTGGGAATT
ATCTATCGTTTGTTTTCGATCATCACCACACGCAACTTCAGCAAGGTACCGGAAGTAATCACCCTTCATT
TTCAGATAGAAGACCTTACTCTCTGGATTAGTTGCATTGGCTATTAAATATTTATCCAACAATTCCAGCA
CCGTGGTGCAGATGGATCTCAGCTCGGACTCCACTTTCTCCCGATAGTCCTTAATCAGCTGCAACTTCTT
GTCGGAGGTGTCGGTCTTCTGCTCGATGCTAGAGATGACCCTCCAGGCGGACCTGCGGCCCCCGACCACG
TTCTTGTAGGCCACGGAGAGCAGGTTGCGCTCCTCGTTGGACAGCTCGGCGCCCTGCTCGGTCACTGCCT
TCATGCAGGTGGCCATGTCGTCGTAGCGCTCGGCCTGCTCGGCCAGCTTGGCCTTCTGGATCAGCTCAGT
CTTCTCCATGATATCATGCATGCGGGCGGCGGTCACGAACTCCAGCAGGACCATGTGATCGCGCTTCTCG
TTGGGGTCTTTGCTCAGGGCGGACTGGGTGCTCAGGTAGTGGTTGTCGGGCAGCAGCACGGGGCCGTCGC
CGATGGGGGTGTTCTGCTGGTAGTGGTCGGCGAGCTGCACGCTGCCGTCCTCGATGTTGTGGCGGATCTT
GAAGTGGGCCTTGATGCCGTTCTTCTGCTTGTCGGCGGTGATATAGACGTTGTGGCTGATGTAGTTGTAC
TCCAGCTTGTGCCCCAGGATGTTGCCGTCCTCCTTGAAGTCGATGCCCTTCAGCTCGATGCGGTTCACCA
GGGTGTCGCCCTCGAACTTCACCTCGGCGCGGGG
